Addgene plasmid #107325: pCSD_2XNLS-SpCas9MT3-NLS-3xHA-2XNLS-NmCas9WT-2XNLS
Purpose: Expresses SpCas9 (R1335K) fused to NmCas9 in mammalian cells
Depositing lab: Scot Wolfe. Depositing organization: University of Massachusetts, Worcester. Publication: Orthogonal Cas9-Cas9 chimeras provide a versatile platform for genome editing. Bolukbasi MF, Liu P, Luk K, Kwok SF, Gupta A, Amrani N, Sontheimer EJ, Zhu LJ, Wolfe SA. Nat Commun. 2018 Nov 19;9(1):4856. doi: 10.1038/s41467-018-07310-x. PubMed 30451839.
Backbone
  Vector backbone: pCSDest2
  Total vector size (bp): 11837
  Vector type: Mammalian Expression, CRISPR
Growth in bacteria
  Bacterial resistance: Ampicillin, 100 μg/mL
  Growth temperature: 37°C
  Growth strain: DH5alpha
  Copy number: High Copy
Gene/Insert
  Gene/Insert name: SpCas9-NmCas9 fusion
  Species: Synthetic; S. pyogenes, N. meningitidis
  Insert size (bp): 7743
  Mutation: SpCas9 (R1335K) is fused to NmCas9
  Promoter: CMV IE94
  Tag / fusion protein: NLS (N terminal on insert); NLS (C terminal on insert)
  Cloning method: Gibson Cloning
  Sequencing primers: 5′ Sp6; 3′ T3
Terms and licenses: Academic/Nonprofit Terms; Industry Terms: Not Available to Industry
How to cite: pCSD_2XNLS-SpCas9MT3-NLS-3xHA-2XNLS-NmCas9WT-2XNLS was a gift from Scot Wolfe (Addgene plasmid # 107325 ; http://n2t.net/addgene:107325 ; RRID:Addgene_107325)
