[The description below was written by a language model from this plasmid's Addgene catalogue record and pLannotate feature annotations shown in this document.]
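Description:
pCSD_2XNLS-SpCas9MT3-NLS-3xHA-2XNLS-NmCas9WT-2XNLS is a mammalian expression plasmid of about 11.8 kb, built on the pCSDest2 backbone, that encodes a single-chain fusion of two orthogonal Cas9 nucleases. It is propagated in E. coli through a high-copy ColE1/pUC-type origin and selected with ampicillin via the β-lactamase gene. The backbone also carries an f1 phage origin and remnants of the lac promoter/operator, lacI and lacZα regions that have no evident role in the payload's expression.

The roughly 7.7 kb insert was assembled by Gibson cloning. It is driven by the simian cytomegalovirus IE94 immediate-early enhancer/promoter, which in the circular map lies just upstream of the coding region, and is terminated by an SV40 polyadenylation signal. The open reading frame begins with nuclear localization signals, including an annotated bipartite nucleoplasmin NLS. These are followed by Streptococcus pyogenes Cas9 carrying the R1335K substitution, designated MT3 in the name. According to the construct name, the linker region then contains an NLS, a 3xHA epitope tag for detection and further NLS copies, leading into wild-type Neisseria meningitidis Cas9 and a C-terminal NLS block; only the two terminal nucleoplasmin NLS elements and the HA tag are individually annotated in the feature table. An SP6 promoter sits upstream of the coding sequence, while T7 (partial) and T3 promoters lie downstream in the reverse orientation; SP6 and T3 sites are listed for sequencing.

The plasmid is intended for genome editing experiments in mammalian cells using Cas9-Cas9 chimeras. No guide RNA cassettes are annotated, so guides for each nuclease would presumably be supplied separately.
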