Features (pLannotate 1.2.2; 19 found; start..end, strand, type, name):
     28..46      +  promoter       SP6 promoter: promoter for bacteriophage SP6 RNA polymerase
     96..143     +  CDS            nucleoplasmin NLS: bipartite nuclear localization signal from nucleoplasmin
    188..4289    +  CDS            Cas9 (fragment): Cas9 (Csn1) endonuclease from the Streptococcus pyogenes Type II CRISPR/Cas system generates RNA-guided double strand breaks in DNA
   4323..4412    +  CDS            3xHA: three tandem HA epitope tags
   4486..7730    +  CDS            NmCas9 (fragment): Cas9 endonuclease from the Neisseria meningitidis Type II CRISPR/Cas system (Esvelt et al., 2013) generates RNA-guided double strand breaks in DNA
   7779..7826    +  CDS            nucleoplasmin NLS: bipartite nuclear localization signal from nucleoplasmin
   7857..7874    -  promoter       T7 promoter (fragment): promoter for bacteriophage T7 RNA polymerase
   7879..8013    -  polyA_signal   SV40 poly(A) signal: SV40 polyadenylation signal
   8126..8144    -  promoter       T3 promoter: promoter for bacteriophage T3 RNA polymerase
   8187..8209    -  protein_bind   lac operator (fragment): The lac repressor binds to the lac operator to inhibit transcription in E. coli. This inhibition can be relieved by adding lactose or isopropyl-β-D-thiogalactopyranoside (IPTG). lac repressor encoded by lacI
   8213..8243    -  promoter       lac promoter: promoter for the E. coli lac operon
   8258..8279    -  protein_bind   CAP binding site: CAP binding activates transcription in the presence of cAMP. E. coli catabolite activator protein
   8292..8384    -  CDS            lacI (fragment): lac repressor; lacI; The lac repressor binds to the lac operator to inhibit transcription in E. coli. This inhibition can be relieved by adding lactose or isopropyl-β-D-thiogalactopyranoside (IPTG).
   8567..9155    -  rep_origin     ori: high-copy-number ColE1/pMB1/pBR322/pUC origin of replication
   9326..10186   -  CDS            AmpR: β-lactamase; bla; confers resistance to ampicillin, carbenicillin, and related antibiotics
  10187..10291   -  promoter       AmpR promoter: bla
  10344..10772   -  rep_origin     f1 ori (sequence partly withheld): f1 bacteriophage origin of replication; arrow indicates direction of (+) strand synthesis
  10777..10843   -  CDS            lacZα (fragment): LacZα fragment of β-galactosidase; lacZ fragment
  10850..11827   +  promoter       CMV IE94 promoter: enhancer/promoter region of simian cytomegalovirus major immediate early transcription unit IE94
>Addgene plasmid #107325 | pCSD_2XNLS-SpCas9MT3-NLS-3xHA-2XNLS-NmCas9WT-2XNLS | addgene full sequence | sequence record 204749 | Addgene NGS Result
CTGCCTGGGGACGTCGGAGCAAGCTTGATTTAGGTGACACTATAGAATACAAGCTACTTGTTCTTTTTGC
AGGATCCCATCGATTCGAATTCATGAAAAGGCCGGCGGCCACGAAAAAGGCCGGCCAGGCAAAAAAGAAA
AAGCTGGACGGCAGCGGAAGCCCCAAGAAGAAGAGGAAGGTACCATGGGACAAGAAGTACTCCATTGGGC
TCGATATCGGTACCAACAGCGTCGGCTGGGCCGTCATTACGGACGAGTACAAGGTGCCGAGCAAAAAATT
CAAAGTTCTGGGCAATACCGATCGCCACAGCATAAAGAAGAACCTCATTGGAGCCCTCCTGTTCGACTCC
GGGGAGACGGCCGAAGCCACGCGGCTCAAAAGAACAGCACGGCGCAGATATACCCGCAGAAAGAATCGGA
TCTGCTACCTGCAGGAGATCTTTAGTAATGAGATGGCTAAGGTGGATGACTCTTTCTTCCATAGGCTGGA
GGAGTCCTTTTTGGTGGAGGAGGATAAAAAGCACGAGCGCCACCCAATCTTTGGCAATATCGTGGACGAG
GTGGCGTACCATGAAAAGTACCCAACCATATATCATCTGAGGAAGAAGCTGGTAGACAGTACTGATAAGG
CTGACTTGCGGTTGATCTATCTCGCGCTGGCGCACATGATCAAATTTCGGGGACACTTCCTCATCGAGGG
GGACCTGAACCCAGACAACAGCGATGTCGACAAACTCTTTATCCAACTGGTTCAGACTTACAATCAGCTT
TTCGAGGAGAACCCGATCAACGCATCCGGCGTTGACGCCAAAGCAATCCTGAGCGCTAGGCTGTCCAAAT
CCCGGCGGCTCGAAAACCTCATCGCACAGCTCCCTGGGGAGAAGAAGAACGGCCTGTTTGGTAATCTTAT
CGCCCTGTCACTCGGGCTGACCCCCAACTTTAAATCTAACTTCGACCTGGCCGAAGATGCCAAGCTGCAA
CTGAGCAAAGACACCTACGATGATGATCTCGACAATCTGCTGGCCCAGATCGGCGACCAGTACGCAGACC
TTTTTTTGGCGGCAAAGAACCTGTCAGACGCCATTCTGCTGAGTGATATTCTGCGAGTGAACACGGAGAT
CACCAAAGCTCCGCTGAGCGCTAGTATGATCAAGCGCTATGATGAGCACCACCAAGACTTGACTTTGCTG
AAGGCCCTTGTCAGACAGCAACTGCCTGAGAAGTACAAGGAAATTTTCTTCGATCAGTCTAAAAATGGCT
ACGCCGGATACATTGACGGCGGAGCAAGCCAGGAGGAATTTTACAAATTTATTAAGCCCATCTTGGAAAA
AATGGACGGCACCGAGGAGCTGCTGGTAAAGCTGAACAGAGAAGATCTGTTGCGCAAACAGCGCACTTTC
GACAATGGAAGCATCCCCCACCAGATTCACCTGGGCGAACTGCACGCTATCCTCAGGCGGCAAGAGGATT
TCTACCCCTTTTTGAAAGATAACAGGGAAAAGATTGAGAAAATCCTCACATTTCGGATACCCTACTATGT
AGGCCCCCTCGCTCGGGGAAATTCCAGATTCGCGTGGATGACTCGCAAATCAGAAGAGACCATCACTCCC
TGGAACTTCGAGGAAGTCGTGGATAAGGGGGCCTCTGCCCAGTCCTTCATCGAAAGGATGACTAACTTTG
ATAAAAATCTGCCTAACGAAAAGGTGCTTCCTAAACACTCTCTGCTGTACGAGTACTTCACAGTTTATAA
CGAGCTCACCAAGGTCAAATACGTCACAGAAGGGATGAGAAAGCCAGCATTCCTGTCTGGAGAGCAGAAG
AAAGCTATCGTGGACCTCCTCTTCAAGACGAACCGGAAAGTTACCGTGAAACAGCTCAAAGAAGACTATT
TCAAAAAGATTGAATGTTTCGACTCTGTTGAAATCAGCGGAGTGGAGGATCGCTTCAACGCATCCCTGGG
AACGTATCACGATCTCCTGAAAATCATTAAAGACAAGGACTTCCTGGACAATGAGGAGAACGAGGACATT
CTTGAGGACATTGTCCTCACCCTTACGTTGTTTGAAGATAGGGAGATGATTGAAGAACGCTTGAAAACTT
ACGCTCATCTCTTCGACGACAAAGTCATGAAACAGCTCAAGAGACGCCGATATACAGGATGGGGGCGGCT
GTCAAGAAAACTGATCAATGGCATCCGAGACAAGCAGAGTGGAAAGACAATCCTGGATTTTCTTAAGTCC
GATGGATTTGCCAACCGGAACTTCATGCAGTTGATCCATGATGACTCTCTCACCTTTAAGGAGGACATCC
AGAAAGCACAAGTTTCTGGCCAGGGGGACAGTCTTCACGAGCACATCGCTAATCTTGCAGGTAGCCCAGC
TATCAAAAAGGGAATACTGCAGACCGTTAAGGTCGTGGATGAACTCGTCAAAGTAATGGGAAGGCATAAG
CCCGAGAATATCGTTATCGAGATGGCCCGAGAGAACCAAACTACCCAGAAGGGACAGAAGAACAGTAGGG
AAAGGATGAAGAGGATTGAAGAGGGTATAAAAGAACTGGGGTCCCAAATCCTTAAGGAACACCCAGTTGA
AAACACCCAGCTTCAGAATGAGAAGCTCTACCTGTACTACCTGCAGAACGGCAGGGACATGTACGTGGAT
CAGGAACTGGACATCAACCGGTTGTCCGACTACGACGTGGATCATATCGTGCCCCAAAGCTTTCTCAAAG
ATGATTCTATTGATAATAAAGTGTTGACAAGATCCGATAAAAATAGAGGGAAGAGTGATAACGTCCCCTC
AGAAGAAGTTGTCAAGAAAATGAAAAATTATTGGCGGCAGCTGCTGAACGCCAAACTGATCACACAACGG
AAGTTCGATAATCTGACTAAGGCTGAACGAGGTGGCCTGTCTGAGTTGGATAAAGCCGGCTTCATCAAAA
GGCAGCTTGTTGAGACACGCCAGATCACCAAGCACGTGGCCCAAATTCTCGATTCACGCATGAACACCAA
GTACGATGAAAATGACAAACTGATTCGAGAGGTGAAAGTTATTACTCTGAAGTCTAAGCTGGTCTCAGAT
TTCAGAAAGGACTTTCAGTTTTATAAGGTGAGAGAGATCAACAATTACCACCATGCGCATGATGCCTACC
TGAATGCAGTGGTAGGCACTGCACTTATCAAAAAATATCCCAAGCTGGAATCTGAATTTGTTTACGGAGA
CTATAAAGTGTACGATGTTAGGAAAATGATCGCAAAGTCTGAGCAGGAAATAGGCAAGGCCACCGCTAAG
TACTTCTTTTACAGCAATATTATGAATTTTTTCAAGACCGAGATTACACTGGCCAATGGAGAGATTCGGA
AGCGACCACTTATCGAAACAAACGGAGAAACAGGAGAAATCGTGTGGGACAAGGGTAGGGATTTCGCGAC
AGTCCGCAAGGTCCTGTCCATGCCGCAGGTGAACATCGTTAAAAAGACCGAAGTACAGACCGGAGGCTTC
TCCAAGGAAAGTATCCTCCCGAAAAGGAACAGCGACAAGCTGATCGCACGCAAAAAAGATTGGGACCCCA
AGAAATACGGCGGATTCGATTCTCCTACAGTCGCTTACAGTGTACTGGTTGTGGCCAAAGTGGAGAAAGG
GAAGTCTAAAAAACTCAAAAGCGTCAAGGAACTGCTGGGCATCACAATCATGGAGCGATCCAGCTTCGAG
AAAAACCCCATCGACTTTCTCGAAGCGAAAGGATATAAAGAGGTCAAAAAAGACCTCATCATTAAGCTGC
CCAAGTACTCTCTCTTTGAGCTTGAAAACGGCCGGAAACGAATGCTCGCTAGTGCGGGCGAGCTGCAGAA
AGGTAACGAGCTGGCACTGCCCTCTAAATACGTTAATTTCTTGTATCTGGCCAGCCACTATGAAAAGCTC
AAAGGGTCTCCCGAAGATAATGAGCAGAAGCAGCTGTTCGTGGAACAACACAAACACTACCTTGATGAGA
TCATCGAGCAAATAAGCGAGTTCTCCAAAAGAGTGATCCTCGCCGACGCTAACCTCGATAAGGTGCTTTC
TGCTTACAATAAGCACAGGGATAAGCCCATCAGGGAGCAGGCAGAAAACATTATCCACTTGTTTACTCTG
ACCAACTTGGGCGCGCCTGCAGCCTTCAAGTACTTCGACACCACCATAGACAGAAAGAAGTACACCTCTA
CAAAGGAGGTCCTGGACGCCACACTGATTCATCAGTCAATTACGGGGCTCTATGAAACAAGAATCGACCT
CTCTCAGCTCGGTGGAGACGGCACCGGCGGGCCCAAGAAGAAGAGGAAGGTATACCCATACGATGTTCCT
GACTATGCGGGCTATCCCTATGACGTCCCGGACTATGCAGGATCGTATCCTTATGACGTTCCAGATTACG
CTGGATCCGCCGCTCCGGCAGCTAAGAAAAAGAAACTGGATTTCGAATCCGGAATGCCCAAGAAGAAGAG
GAAGGTGGCCGCCTTCAAGCCCAACCCCATCAACTACATCCTGGGCCTGGACATCGGCATCGCCAGCGTG
GGCTGGGCCATGGTGGAGATCGACGAGGACGAGAACCCCATCTGCCTGATCGACCTGGGTGTGCGCGTGT
TCGAGCGCGCTGAGGTGCCCAAGACTGGTGACAGTCTGGCTATGGCTCGCCGGCTTGCTCGCTCTGTTCG
GCGCCTTACTCGCCGGCGCGCTCACCGCCTTCTGCGCGCTCGCCGCCTGCTGAAGCGCGAGGGTGTGCTG
CAGGCTGCCGACTTCGACGAGAACGGCCTGATCAAGAGCCTGCCCAACACTCCTTGGCAGCTGCGCGCTG
CCGCTCTGGACCGCAAGCTGACTCCTCTGGAGTGGAGCGCCGTGCTGCTGCACCTGATCAAGCACCGCGG
CTACCTGAGCCAGCGCAAGAACGAGGGCGAGACCGCCGACAAGGAGCTGGGTGCTCTGCTGAAGGGCGTG
GCCGACAACGCCCACGCCCTGCAGACTGGTGACTTCCGCACTCCTGCTGAGCTGGCCCTGAACAAGTTCG
AGAAGGAGAGCGGCCACATCCGCAACCAGCGCGGCGACTACAGCCACACCTTCAGCCGCAAGGACCTGCA
GGCCGAGCTGATCCTGCTGTTCGAGAAGCAGAAGGAGTTCGGCAACCCCCACGTGAGCGGCGGCCTGAAG
GAGGGCATCGAGACCCTGCTGATGACCCAGCGCCCCGCCCTGAGCGGCGACGCCGTGCAGAAGATGCTGG
GCCACTGCACCTTCGAGCCAGCCGAGCCCAAGGCCGCCAAGAACACCTACACCGCCGAGCGCTTCATCTG
GCTGACCAAGCTGAACAACCTGCGCATCCTGGAGCAGGGCAGCGAGCGCCCCCTGACCGACACCGAGCGC
GCCACCCTGATGGACGAGCCCTACCGCAAGAGCAAGCTGACCTACGCCCAGGCCCGCAAGCTGCTGGGTC
TGGAGGACACCGCCTTCTTCAAGGGCCTGCGCTACGGCAAGGACAACGCCGAGGCCAGCACCCTGATGGA
GATGAAGGCCTACCACGCCATCAGCCGCGCCCTGGAGAAGGAGGGCCTGAAGGACAAGAAGAGTCCTCTG
AACCTGAGCCCCGAGCTGCAGGACGAGATCGGCACCGCCTTCAGCCTGTTCAAGACCGACGAGGACATCA
CCGGCCGCCTGAAGGACCGCATCCAGCCCGAGATCCTGGAGGCCCTGCTGAAGCACATCAGCTTCGACAA
GTTCGTGCAGATCAGCCTGAAGGCCCTGCGCCGCATCGTGCCCCTGATGGAGCAGGGCAAGCGCTACGAC
GAGGCCTGCGCCGAGATCTACGGCGACCACTACGGCAAGAAGAACACCGAGGAGAAGATCTACCTGCCTC
CTATCCCCGCCGACGAGATCCGCAACCCCGTGGTGCTGCGCGCCCTGAGCCAGGCCCGCAAGGTGATCAA
CGGCGTGGTGCGCCGCTACGGCAGCCCCGCCCGCATCCACATCGAGACCGCCCGCGAGGTGGGCAAGAGC
TTCAAGGACCGCAAGGAGATCGAGAAGCGCCAGGAGGAGAACCGCAAGGACCGCGAGAAGGCCGCCGCCA
AGTTCCGCGAGTACTTCCCCAACTTCGTGGGCGAGCCCAAGAGCAAGGACATCCTGAAGCTGCGCCTGTA
CGAGCAGCAGCACGGCAAGTGCCTGTACAGCGGCAAGGAGATCAACCTGGGCCGCCTGAACGAGAAGGGC
TACGTGGAGATCGACCATGCCCTGCCCTTCAGCCGCACCTGGGACGACAGCTTCAACAACAAGGTGCTGG
TGCTGGGCAGCGAGAATCAGAACAAGGGCAACCAGACCCCCTACGAGTACTTCAACGGCAAGGACAACAG
CCGCGAGTGGCAGGAGTTCAAGGCCCGCGTGGAGACCAGCCGCTTCCCCCGCAGCAAGAAGCAGCGCATC
CTGCTGCAGAAGTTCGACGAGGACGGCTTCAAGGAGCGCAACCTGAACGACACCCGCTACGTGAACCGCT
TCCTGTGCCAGTTCGTGGCCGACCGCATGCGCCTGACCGGCAAGGGCAAGAAGCGCGTGTTCGCCAGCAA
CGGCCAGATCACCAACCTGCTGCGCGGCTTCTGGGGCCTGCGCAAGGTGCGCGCCGAGAACGACCGCCAC
CACGCCCTGGACGCCGTGGTGGTGGCCTGCAGCACCGTGGCCATGCAGCAGAAGATCACCCGCTTCGTGC
GCTACAAGGAGATGAACGCCTTCGACGGTAAAACCATCGACAAGGAGACCGGCGAGGTGCTGCACCAGAA
GACCCACTTCCCCCAGCCCTGGGAGTTCTTCGCCCAGGAGGTGATGATCCGCGTGTTCGGCAAGCCCGAC
GGCAAGCCCGAGTTCGAGGAGGCCGACACCCCCGAGAAGCTGCGCACCCTGCTGGCCGAGAAGCTGAGCA
GCCGCCCTGAGGCCGTGCACGAGTACGTGACTCCTCTGTTCGTGAGCCGCGCCCCCAACCGCAAGATGAG
CGGTCAGGGTCACATGGAGACCGTGAAGAGCGCCAAGCGCCTGGACGAGGGCGTGAGCGTGCTGCGCGTG
CCCCTGACCCAGCTGAAGCTGAAGGACCTGGAGAAGATGGTGAACCGCGAGCGCGAGCCCAAGCTGTACG
AGGCCCTGAAGGCCCGCCTGGAGGCCCACAAGGACGACCCCGCCAAGGCCTTCGCCGAGCCCTTCTACAA
GTACGACAAGGCCGGCAACCGCACCCAGCAGGTGAAGGCCGTGCGCGTGGAGCAGGTGCAGAAGACCGGC
GTGTGGGTGCGCAACCACAACGGCATCGCCGACAACGCCACCATGGTGCGCGTGGACGTGTTCGAGAAGG
GCGACAAGTACTACCTGGTGCCCATCTACAGCTGGCAGGTGGCCAAGGGCATCCTGCCCGACCGCGCCGT
GGTGCAGGGCAAGGACGAGGAGGACTGGCAGCTGATCGACGACAGCTTCAACTTCAAGTTCAGCCTGCAC
CCCAACGACCTGGTGGAGGTGATCACCAAGAAGGCCCGCATGTTCGGCTACTTCGCCAGCTGCCACCGCG
GCACCGGCAACATCAACATCCGCATCCACGACCTGGACCACAAGATCGGCAAGAACGGCATCCTGGAGGG
CATCGGCGTGAAGACCGCCCTGAGCTTCCAGAAGTACCAGATCGACGAGCTGGGCAAGGAGATCCGCCCC
TGCCGCCTGAAGAAGCGCCCTCCTGTGCGCAGCAGGGCTGACCCCAAGAAGAAGAGGAAGGTGGAGGCCA
GCCTCGAGAAAAGGCCGGCGGCCACGAAAAAGGCCGGCCAGGCAAAAAAGAAAAAGGGCAGTTAATGATC
TAGTAATGATCTAGAACTATAGTGAGTCGTATTACGTAGATCCAGACATGATAAGATACATTGATGAGTT
TGGACAAACCACAACTAGAATGCAGTGAAAAAAATGCTTTATTTGTGAAATTTGTGATGCTATTGCTTTA
TTTGTAACCATTATAAGCTGCAATAAACAAGTTAACAACAACAATTGCATTCATTTTATGTTTCAGGTTC
AGGGGGAGGTGTGGGAGGTTTTTTAATTCGCGGCCGCGGCGCCAATGCATTGGGCCCGGTACCCAGCTTT
TGTTCCCTTTAGTGAGGGTTAATTGCGCGCTTGGCGTAATCATGGTCATAGCTGTTTCCTGTGTGAAATT
GTTATCCGCTCACAATTCCACACAACATACGAGCCGGGAGCATAAAGTGTAAAGCCTGGGGTGCCTAATG
AGTGAGCTAACTCACATTAATTGCGTTGCGCTCACTGCCCGCTTTCCAGTCGGGAAACCTGTCGTGCCAG
CTGCATTAATGAATCGGCCAACGCGCGGGGAGAGGCGGTTTGCGTATTGGGCGCTCTTCCGCTTCCTCGC
TCACTGACTCGCTGCGCTCGGTCGTTCGGCTGCGGCGAGCGGTATCAGCTCACTCAAAGGCGGTAATACG
GTTATCCACAGAATCAGGGGATAACGCAGGAAAGAACATGTGAGCAAAAGGCCAGCAAAAGGCCAGGAAC
CGTAAAAAGGCCGCGTTGCTGGCGTTTTTCCATAGGCTCCGCCCCCCTGACGAGCATCACAAAAATCGAC
GCTCAAGTCAGAGGTGGCGAAACCCGACAGGACTATAAAGATACCAGGCGTTTCCCCCTGGAAGCTCCCT
CGTGCGCTCTCCTGTTCCGACCCTGCCGCTTACCGGATACCTGTCCGCCTTTCTCCCTTCGGGAAGCGTG
GCGCTTTCTCATAGCTCACGCTGTAGGTATCTCAGTTCGGTGTAGGTCGTTCGCTCCAAGCTGGGCTGTG
TGCACGAACCCCCCGTTCAGCCCGACCGCTGCGCCTTATCCGGTAACTATCGTCTTGAGTCCAACCCGGT
AAGACACGACTTATCGCCACTGGCAGCAGCCACTGGTAACAGGATTAGCAGAGCGAGGTATGTAGGCGGT
GCTACAGAGTTCTTGAAGTGGTGGCCTAACTACGGCTACACTAGAAGAACAGTATTTGGTATCTGCGCTC
TGCTGAAGCCAGTTACCTTCGGAAAAAGAGTTGGTAGCTCTTGATCCGGCAAACAAACCACCGCTGGTAG
CGGTGGTTTTTTTGTTTGCAAGCAGCAGATTACGCGCAGAAAAAAAGGATCTCAAGAAGATCCTTTGATC
TTTTCTACGGGGTCTGACGCTCAGTGGAACGAAAACTCACGTTAAGGGATTTTGGTCATGAGATTATCAA
AAAGGATCTTCACCTAGATCCTTTTAAATTAAAAATGAAGTTTTAAATCAATCTAAAGTATATATGAGTA
AACTTGGTCTGACAGTTACCAATGCTTAATCAGTGAGGCACCTATCTCAGCGATCTGTCTATTTCGTTCA
TCCATAGTTGCCTGACTCCCCGTCGTGTAGATAACTACGATACGGGAGGGCTTACCATCTGGCCCCAGTG
CTGCAATGATACCGCGAGACCCACGCTCACCGGCTCCAGATTTATCAGCAATAAACCAGCCAGCCGGAAG
GGCCGAGCGCAGAAGTGGTCCTGCAACTTTATCCGCCTCCATCCAGTCTATTAATTGTTGCCGGGAAGCT
AGAGTAAGTAGTTCGCCAGTTAATAGTTTGCGCAACGTTGTTGCCATTGCTACAGGCATCGTGGTGTCAC
GCTCGTCGTTTGGTATGGCTTCATTCAGCTCCGGTTCCCAACGATCAAGGCGAGTTACATGATCCCCCAT
GTTGTGCAAAAAAGCGGTTAGCTCCTTCGGTCCTCCGATCGTTGTCAGAAGTAAGTTGGCCGCAGTGTTA
TCACTCATGGTTATGGCAGCACTGCATAATTCTCTTACTGTCATGCCATCCGTAAGATGCTTTTCTGTGA
CTGGTGAGTACTCAACCAAGTCATTCTGAGAATAGTGTATGCGGCGACCGAGTTGCTCTTGCCCGGCGTC
AATACGGGATAATACCGCGCCACATAGCAGAACTTTAAAAGTGCTCATCATTGGAAAACGTTCTTCGGGG
CGAAAACTCTCAAGGATCTTACCGCTGTTGAGATCCAGTTCGATGTAACCCACTCGTGCACCCAACTGAT
CTTCAGCATCTTTTACTTTCACCAGCGTTTCTGGGTGAGCAAAAACAGGAAGGCAAAATGCCGCAAAAAA
GGGAATAAGGGCGACACGGAAATGTTGAATACTCATACTCTTCCTTTTTCAATATTATTGAAGCATTTAT
CAGGGTTATTGTCTCATGAGCGGATACATATTTGAATGTATTTAGAAAAATAAACAAATAGGGGTTCCGC
GCACATTTCCCCGAAAAGTGCCACCTAAATTGTAAGCGTTAATATTTTGTTAAAATTCGCGTTAAATTTT
TGTTAAATCAGCTCATTTTTTAACCAATAGGCCGAAATCGGCAAAATCCCTTATAAATCAAAAGAATAGA
CCGAGATAGGGT
[37 nt withheld, positions 10443-10479]
AAAGAACGTGGACTCCAACGTCAAAGG
[49 nt withheld, positions 10507-10555]
T
[91 nt withheld, positions 10557-10647]
G
[124 nt withheld, positions 10649-10772]
CCCATTCGCCATTCAGGCTGCGCAACTGTTGGGAAGGGCGATCGGTGCGGGCCTCTTCGCTATTACGCCA
GTCGACCGCCAATTCAATATGGCGTATATGGACTCATGCCAATTCAATATGGTGGATCTGGACCTGTGCC
AATTCAATATGGCGTATATGGACTCGTGCCAATTCAATATGGTGGATCTGGACCCCAGCCAATTCAATAT
GGCGGACTTGGCACCATGCCAATTCAATATGGCGGACCTGGCACTGTGCCAACTGGGGAGGGGTCTACTT
GGCACGGTGCCAAGTTTGAGGAGGGGTCTTGGCCCTGTGCCAAGTCCGCCATATTGAATTGGCATGGTGC
CAATAATGGCGGCCATATTGGCTATATGCCAGGATCAATATATAGGCAATATCCAATATGGCCCTATGCC
AATATGGCTATTGGCCAGGTTCAATACTATGTATTGGCCCTATGCCATATAGTATTCCATATATGGGTTT
TCCTATTGACGTAGATAGCCCCTCCCAATGGGCGGTCCCATATACCATATATGGGGCTTCCTAATACCGC
CCATAGCCACTCCCCCATTGACGTCAATGGTCTCTATATATGGTCTTTCCTATTGACGTCATATGGGCGG
TCCTATTGACGTATATGGCGCCTCCCCCATTGACGTCAATTACGGTAAATGGCCCGCCTGGCTCAATGCC
CATTGACGTCAATAGGACCACCCACCATTGACGTCAATGGGATGGCTCATTGCCCATTCATATCCGTTCT
CACGCCCCCTATTGACGTCAATGACGGTAAATGGCCCACTTGGCAGTACATCAATATCTATTAATAGTAA
CTTGGCAAGTACATTACTATTGGAAGTACGCCAGGGTACATTGGCAGTACTCCCATTGACGTCAATGGCG
GTAAATGGCCCGCGATGGCTGCCAAGTACATCCCCATTGACGTCAATGGGGAGGGGCAATGACGCAAATG
GGCGTTCCATTGACGTAAATGGGCGGTAGGCGTGCCTAATGGGAGGTCTATATAAGCAATGCTCGTTTAG
GGAACCGCCATT
